Addgene plasmid #112885: pGDP3 vatD
Purpose: This plasmid is part of the Minimal Antibiotic Resistance Platform (ARP) Kit (Addgene #1000000143). Low copy-number plasmid that constitutively expresses genes using the Pbla promoter.
Depositing lab: Gerard Wright. Depositing organization: McMaster University. Publication: A Common Platform for Antibiotic Dereplication and Adjuvant Discovery. Cox G, Sieron A, King AM, De Pascale G, Pawlowski AC, Koteva K, Wright GD. Cell Chem Biol. 2017 Jan 19;24(1):98-109. doi: 10.1016/j.chembiol.2016.11.011. Epub 2016 Dec 22. PubMed 28017602.
Backbone
  Vector backbone: pBR322
  Vector type: Bacterial Expression
Growth in bacteria
  Bacterial resistance: Ampicillin, 100 μg/mL
  Growth temperature: 37°C
  Growth strain: DH5alpha
  Copy number: Low Copy
Gene/Insert
  Gene/Insert name: vatD (alt names: vat(D); satA)
  Species: Enterococcus faecium
  Promoter: Pbla
  Cloning method: Restriction Enzyme; 5′ cloning site unknown (unknown if destroyed)
  Sequencing primers: 5′ CATGAGACAATAACCCTG; 3′ CCAACTCAGCTTCCTTTC
Terms and licenses: Academic/Nonprofit Terms; Industry Terms: Not Available to Industry
Depositor comments: JoVE antibiotic dereplication paper: Zubyk, H.L., Cox, G., Wright, G.D. Antibiotic Dereplication Using the Antibiotic Resistance Platform. J. Vis. Exp. (152), e60536, doi:10.3791/60536 (2019). (https://www.jove.com/video/60536/antibiotic-dereplication-using-the-antibiotic-resistance-platform)
How to cite: pGDP3 vatD was a gift from Gerard Wright (Addgene plasmid # 112885 ; http://n2t.net/addgene:112885 ; RRID:Addgene_112885)
