[The description below was written by a language model from this plasmid's Addgene catalogue record and pLannotate feature annotations shown in this document.]
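Description:
pGDP3 vatD is a bacterial expression plasmid built on the pBR322 backbone and belonging to the Minimal Antibiotic Resistance Platform kit, a collection of constructs that each express a single resistance determinant in E. coli. The sequenced record is about 3.8 kb. It replicates from the pMB1/ColE1-type origin and retains the pBR322 rop gene and bom (basis of mobility) region. Rop limits plasmid copy number, which fits the catalogue description of the plasmid as low copy. Selection is by ampicillin, through a β-lactamase gene driven by its own full-length bla promoter.

The payload is vatD (also known as vat(D) or satA) from Enterococcus faecium. It encodes an acetyltransferase that inactivates the A components of streptogramin antibiotics. The gene is transcribed constitutively from a second, partial copy of the bla promoter (Pbla) and translated from the efficient phage T7 gene 10 ribosome binding site, so no inducer is needed. Downstream of the coding region the annotation detects a short histidine-tag fragment, a fragment resembling a T7 gene 10B-derived solubility tag, and an rrnB T2 terminator match on the opposite strand. These look like remnants of the vector's cloning region, and the record does not show whether the His sequence is fused in frame to VatD. A small M13 origin fragment and a predicted E. coli open reading frame are also annotated and appear to be backbone remnants.

Within the platform, the low copy number and constitutive promoter define one particular level of resistance gene expression. Strains carrying the plasmid are used for antibiotic dereplication, here to flag streptogramin A-type compounds in natural product extracts, and to screen for adjuvants that overcome resistance.
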