Features (pLannotate 1.2.2; 13 found; start..end, strand, type, name):
      6..82      +  rep_origin     M13 ori (fragment): M13 bacteriophage origin of replication; arrow indicates direction of (+) strand synthesis
    108..189     +  promoter       AmpR promoter (fragment): bla
    202..224     +  RBS            RBS: efficient ribosome binding site from bacteriophage T7 gene 10 (Olins and Rangwala, 1989)
    231..857     +  CDS            vatD: VATD_ENTFC - Also known as satA. Experimental evidence at protein level: Swiss-Prot protein existence level 1. Inactivates the A compounds of streptogramin antibiotics by acetylation, thus providing resistance to these antibiotics. From Enterococcus faecium (Streptococcus faecium).
    881..898     +  CDS            9xHis (fragment): 9xHis affinity tag
    908..957     +  CDS            SET1 (fragment): solubility-enhancement tag derived from T7 phage gene 10B
    960..987     -  terminator     rrnB T2 terminator: transcription terminator T2 from the E. coli rrnB gene
   1012..1116    +  promoter       AmpR promoter: bla
   1117..1977    +  CDS            AmpR: β-lactamase; bla; confers resistance to ampicillin, carbenicillin, and related antibiotics
   2148..2736    +  rep_origin     ori: high-copy-number ColE1/pMB1/pBR322/pUC origin of replication
   2922..3061    -  misc_feature   bom: basis of mobility region from pBR322
   3163..3354    -  CDS            rop: Rop protein, which maintains plasmids at low copy number; rop
   3371..3751    +  CDS            YPB1_ECOLX: Protein predicted: Swiss-Prot protein existence level 4. From Escherichia coli.
>Addgene plasmid #112885 | pGDP3 vatD | addgene full sequence | sequence record 222210 | Addgene NGS Result
GATCTGGCCTATTGGTTAAAAAATGAGCTGATTTAACAAAAATTTAACGCGAATTTTAACAAAATATTAA
CGCTTACAATTTAGGTGGCACTTTTCGGGGAAATGTGCGCGGAACCCCTATTTGTTTATTTTTCTAAATA
CATTCAAATATGTATCCGCTCATGAGACAATAACCCTGATAAATGCTTCTCTAGAAATAATTTTGTTTAA
CTTTAAGAAGGAGATATACCATGGGTCCGAATCCTATGAAAATGTATCCTATAGAAGGAAACAAATCAGT
ACAATTTATCAAACCTATTTTAGAAAAATTAGAAAATGTTGAGGTTGGAGAATACTCATATTATGATTCT
AAGAATGGAGAAACTTTTGATAAGCAAATTTTATATCATTATCCAATCTTAAACGATAAGTTAAAAATAG
GTAAATTTTGCTCAATAGGACCAGGTGTAACTATTATTATGAATGGAGCAAATCATAGAATGGATGGCTC
AACATATCCATTTAATTTATTTGGTAATGGATGGGAGAAACATATGCCAAAATTAGATCAACTACCTATT
AAGGGGGATACAATAATAGGTAATGATGTATGGATAGGAAAAGATGTTGTAATTATGCCAGGAGTAAAAA
TCGGGGATGGTGCAATAGTAGCTGCTAATTCTGTTGTTGTAAAAGATATAGCGCCATACATGTTAGCTGG
AGGAAATCCTGCTAACGAAATAAAACAAAGATTTGATCAAGATACAATAAATCAGCTGCTTGATATAAAA
TGGTGGAATTGGCCAATAGACATTATTAATGAGAATATAGATAAAATTCTTGATAATAGCATCATTAGAG
AAGTCATATGGAAAAAATGAAGCTTGCGGCCGCACTCGAGCACCACCACCACCACCACTGAGATCCGGCT
GCTAACAAAGCCCGAAAGGAAGCTGAGTTGGCTGCTGCCACCGCTGAGCAAAAGGCCATCCGTCAGGATG
GCCTTCTGGTGGCACTTTTCGGGGAAATGTGCGCGGAACCCCTATTTGTTTATTTTTCTAAATACATTCA
AATATGTATCCGCTCATGAGACAATAACCCTGATAAATGCTTCAATAATATTGAAAAAGGAAGAGTATGA
GTATTCAACATTTCCGTGTCGCCCTTATTCCCTTTTTTGCGGCATTTTGCCTTCCTGTTTTTGCTCACCC
AGAAACGCTGGTGAAAGTAAAAGATGCTGAAGATCAGTTGGGTGCACGAGTGGGTTACATCGAACTGGAT
CTCAACAGCGGTAAGATCCTTGAGAGTTTTCGCCCCGAAGAACGTTTTCCAATGATGAGCACTTTTAAAG
TTCTGCTATGTGGCGCGGTATTATCCCGTATTGACGCCGGGCAAGAGCAACTCGGTCGCCGCATACACTA
TTCTCAGAATGACTTGGTTGAGTACTCACCAGTCACAGAAAAGCATCTTACGGATGGCATGACAGTAAGA
GAATTATGCAGTGCTGCCATAACCATGAGTGATAACACTGCGGCCAACTTACTTCTGACAACGATCGGAG
GACCGAAGGAGCTAACCGCTTTTTTGCACAACATGGGGGATCATGTAACTCGCCTTGATCGTTGGGAACC
GGAGCTGAATGAAGCCATACCAAACGACGAGCGTGACACCACGATGCCTGCAGCAATGGCAACAACGTTG
CGCAAACTATTAACTGGCGAACTACTTACTCTAGCTTCCCGGCAACAATTAATAGACTGGATGGAGGCGG
ATAAAGTTGCAGGACCACTTCTGCGCTCGGCCCTTCCGGCTGGCTGGTTTATTGCTGATAAATCTGGAGC
CGGTGAGCGTGGGTCTCGCGGTATCATTGCAGCACTGGGGCCAGATGGTAAGCCCTCCCGTATCGTAGTT
ATCTACACGACGGGGAGTCAGGCAACTATGGATGAACGAAATAGACAGATCGCTGAGATAGGTGCCTCAC
TGATTAAGCATTGGTAACTGTCAGACCAAGTTTACTCATATATACTTTAGATTGATTTAAAACTTCATTT
TTAATTTAAAAGGATCTAGGTGAAGATCCTTTTTGATAATCTCATGACCAAAATCCCTTAACGTGAGTTT
TCGTTCCACTGAGCGTCAGACCCCGTAGAAAAGATCAAAGGATCTTCTTGAGATCCTTTTTTTCTGCGCG
TAATCTGCTGCTTGCAAACAAAAAAACCACCGCTACCAGCGGTGGTTTGTTTGCCGGATCAAGAGCTACC
AACTCTTTTTCCGAAGGTAACTGGCTTCAGCAGAGCGCAGATACCAAATACTGTCCTTCTAGTGTAGCCG
TAGTTAGGCCACCACTTCAAGAACTCTGTAGCACCGCCTACATACCTCGCTCTGCTAATCCTGTTACCAG
TGGCTGCTGCCAGTGGCGATAAGTCGTGTCTTACCGGGTTGGACTCAAGACGATAGTTACCGGATAAGGC
GCAGCGGTCGGGCTGAACGGGGGGTTCGTGCACACAGCCCAGCTTGGAGCGAACGACCTACACCGAACTG
AGATACCTACAGCGTGAGCTATGAGAAAGCGCCACGCTTCCCGAAGGGAGAAAGGCGGACAGGTATCCGG
TAAGCGGCAGGGTCGGAACAGGAGAGCGCACGAGGGAGCTTCCAGGGGGAAACGCCTGGTATCTTTATAG
TCCTGTCGGGTTTCGCCACCTCTGACTTGAGCGTCGATTTTTGTGATGCTCGTCAGGGGGGCGGAGCCTA
TGGAAAAACGCCAGCAACGCGGCCTTTTTACGGTTCCTGGCCTTTTGCTGGCCTTTTGCTCACATGTTCT
TTCCTGCGTTATCCCCTGATTCTGTGGATAACCGTATTACCGCCTTTGAGTGAGCTGATACCGCTCGCCG
CAGCCGAACGACCGAGCGCAGCGAGTCAGTGAGCGAGGAAGCGGAAGAGCGCCTGATGCGGTATTTTCTC
CTTACGCATCTGTGCGGTATTTCACACCGCAATGGTGCACTCTCAGTACAATCTGCTCTGATGCCGCATA
GTTAAGCCAGTATACACTCCGCTATCGCTACGTGACTGGGTCATGGCTGCGCCCCGACACCCGCCAACAC
CCGCTGACGCGCCCTGACGGGCTTGTCTGCTCCCGGCATCCGCTTACAGACAAGCTGTGACCGTCTCCGG
GAGCTGCATGTGTCAGAGGTTTTCACCGTCATCACCGAAACGCGCGAGGCAGCTGCGGTAAAGCTCATCA
GCGTGGTCGTGAAGCGATTCACAGATGTCTGCCTGTTCATCCGCGTCCAGCTCGTTGAGTTTCTCCAGAA
GCGTTAATGTCTGGCTTCTGATAAAGCGGGCCATGTTAAGGGCGGTTTTTTCCTGTTTGGTCACTGATGC
CTCCGTGTAAGGGGGATTTCTGTTCATGGGGGTAATGATACCGATGAAACGAGAGAGGATGCTCACGATA
CGGGTTACTGATGATGAACATGCCCGGTTACTGGAACGTTGTGAGGGTAAACAACTGGCGGTATGGATGC
GGCGGGACCAGAGAAAAATCACTCAGGGTCAATGCCAGCGCTTCGTTAATACAGATGTAGGTGTTCCACA
GGGTAGCCAGCAGCATCCTGCGATGCAGATCCGGAACATAATGGTGCAGGGCGCTGACTTCCGCGTTTCC
AGACTTTACGAAACACGGAAACCGAAGACCATTCATGTTGTTGCTCAGGTCGCAGACGTTTTGCAGCAGC
AGTCGCTTCACGTTCGCTCGCGTATCGGTGATTCATTCTGCTAACCAGTAAGGCAACCCCGCCAGCCTAG
CCGGGA
