>Addgene plasmid #112885 | pGDP3 vatD | depositor partial sequence | sequence record 222531 | vatD sequence
ATGGGTCCGAATCCTATGAAAATGTATCCTATAGAAGGAAACAAATCAGTACAATTTATCAAACCTATTT
TAGAAAAATTAGAAAATGTTGAGGTTGGAGAATACTCATATTATGATTCTAAGAATGGAGAAACTTTTGA
TAAGCAAATTTTATATCATTATCCAATCTTAAACGATAAGTTAAAAATAGGTAAATTTTGCTCAATAGGA
CCAGGTGTAACTATTATTATGAATGGAGCAAATCATAGAATGGATGGCTCAACATATCCATTTAATTTAT
TTGGTAATGGATGGGAGAAACATATGCCAAAATTAGATCAACTACCTATTAAGGGGGATACAATAATAGG
TAATGATGTATGGATAGGAAAAGATGTTGTAATTATGCCAGGAGTAAAAATCGGGGATGGTGCAATAGTA
GCTGCTAATTCTGTTGTTGTAAAAGATATAGCGCCATACATGTTAGCTGGAGGAAATCCTGCTAACGAAA
TAAAACAAAGATTTGATCAAGATACAATAAATCAGCTGCTTGATATAAAATGGTGGAATTGGCCAATAGA
CATTATTAATGAGAATATAGATAAAATTCTTGATAATAGCATCATTAGAGAAGTCATATGGAAAAAATGA
